>Addgene plasmid #61893 | pAD04 S. arboricola telomerase RNA KBS | depositor partial sequence | sequence record 101206 | Insert M13R
TGTAAAACGACGGCCAGTGAATTCTAATACGACTCACTATAGGAGCTTTTTTTTTCACTTGTAGATCGCT
AAAATCTGAGCTTGAGAAATGAAGCTCCTTTTTTCTTCATCCGGATCCT
