>Addgene plasmid #61893 | pAD04 S. arboricola telomerase RNA KBS | addgene partial sequence | sequence record 107038 | M13pUC-Fwd 5'-CCCAGTCACGACGTTGTAAAACG-3'
TTTTTTTCACTTGTAGATCGCTAAAATCTGAGCTTGAGAAATGAAGCTCCTTTTTTCTTCATCCGGATCC
TCTAGAGTCGACCTGCAGGCATGCAAGCTTGGCGTAATCATGGTCATAGCTGTTTCCTGTGTGAAATTGT
TATCCGCTCACAATTCCACACAACATACGAGCCGGAAGCATAAAGTGTAAAGCCTGGGGTGCCTAATGAG
TGAGCTAACTCACATTAATTGCGTTGCGCTCACTGCCCGCTTTCCAGTCGGGAAACCTGTCGTGCCAGCT
GCATTAATGAATCGGCCAACGCGCGGGGAGAGGCGGTTTGCGTATTGGGCGCTCTTCCGCTTCCTCGCTC
ACTGACTCGCTGCGCTCGGTCGTTCGGCTGCGGCGAGCGGTATCAGCTCACTCAAAGGCGGTAATACGGT
TATCCACAGAATCAGGGGATAACGCAGGAAAGAACATGTGAGCAAAAGGCCAGCAAAAGGCCAGGAACCG
TAAAAAGGCCGCGTTGCTGGCGTTTTTCCATAGGCTCCGCCCCCCTGACGAGCATCACAAAAATCGACGC
TCAAGTCAGAGGTGGCGAAACCCGACAGGACTATAAAGATACCAGGCGTTTCCCCCTGGAAGCTCCCTCG
TGCGCTCTCCTGTTCCGACCCTGCCGCTTACCGGATACCTGTCCGCCTTTCTCCCTTCGGGAAGCGTGGC
GCTTTCTCATAGCTCACGCTGTAGGTATCTCAGTTCGGTGTAGGTCGTTCGCTCCAAGCTGGGCTGTGTG
CACGAACCCCCCGTTCAGCCCGACCGCTGCGCCTTATCCGGTAACTATCGTCTT
