>Addgene plasmid #61893 | pAD04 S. arboricola telomerase RNA KBS | addgene partial sequence | sequence record 107045 | M13pUC-Rev 5'-AGCGGATAACAATTTCACACAGG-3'
AGCTTGCATGCCTGCAGGTCGACTCTAGAGGATCCGGATGAAGAAAAAAGGAGCTTCATTTCTCAAGCTC
AGATTTTAGCGATCTACAAGTGAAAAAAAAAGCTCCTATAGTGAGTCGTATTAGAATTCACTGGCCGTCG
TTTTACAACGTCGTGACTGGGAAAACCCTGGCGTTACCCAACTTAATCGCCTTGCAGCACATCCCCCTTT
CGCCAGCTGGCGTAATAGCGAAGAGGCCCGCACCGATCGCCCTTCCCAACAGTTGCGCAGCCTGAATGGC
GAATGGCGCCTGATGCGGTATTTTCTCCTTACGCATCTGTGCGGTATTTCACACCGCATATGGTGCACTC
TCAGTACAATCTGCTCTGATGCCGCATAGTTAAGCCAGCCCCGACACCCGCCAACACCCGCTGACGCGCC
CTGACGGGCTTGTCTGCTCCCGGCATCCGCTTACAGACAAGCTGTGACCGTCTCCGGGAGCTGCATGTGT
CAGAGGTTTTCACCGTCATCACCGAAACGCGCGAGACGAAAGGGCCTCGTGATACGCCTATTTTTATAGG
TTAATGTCATGATAATAATGGTTTCTTAGACGTCAGGTGGCACTTTTCGGGGAAATGTGCGCGGAACCCC
TATTTGTTTATTTTTCTAAATACATTCAAATATGTATCCGCTCATGAGACAATAACCCTGATAAATGCTT
CAATAATATTGAAAAAGGAAGAGTATGAGTATTCAACATTTCCGTGTCGCCCTTATTCCCTTTTTTGCGG
CATTTTGCCTTCCTGTTTTT
