[The description below was written by a language model from this plasmid's Addgene catalogue record.]
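Description:
pAD04 S. arboricola telomerase RNA KBS is a small, high-copy bacterial plasmid built on the pUC19 cloning vector and intended as a template for in vitro transcription rather than for expression in cells. It is propagated in E. coli under ampicillin selection. The total size is recorded as about 2.76 kb, only slightly larger than the 2.69 kb backbone, which reflects how short the insert is. No feature table accompanies the record, so details of the backbone beyond what pUC19 implies (a pUC-type high-copy origin and an ampicillin resistance gene) are not itemised.

The insert is an 88 bp segment cloned between the EcoRI and BamHI sites of the polylinker, both of which are retained. It encodes a hairpin from the Saccharomyces arboricola telomerase RNA (TLC1), referred to as the KBS, under a T7 promoter. Given the associated work on RNA recognition by the Ku heterodimer, KBS most likely denotes the Ku-binding site of the telomerase RNA, although the record does not spell out the abbreviation. A FokI site lies just downstream of the RNA-coding sequence. Cutting there linearises the plasmid so that T7 RNA polymerase runs off the end of the template and yields a transcript with a defined 3′ end. FokI is a type IIS enzyme that cleaves outside its recognition sequence, so this can be done without adding recognition-site nucleotides to the RNA.

The resulting short, homogeneous hairpin RNA is suited to biochemical or structural studies of protein–RNA binding, here in the context of Ku's interaction with yeast telomerase RNA. The insert can be verified by sequencing from the flanking M13 primer sites.
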