Addgene plasmid #61893: pAD04 S. arboricola telomerase RNA KBS
Purpose: Plasmid for run-off in vitro transcription of Saccharomyces arboricola KBS RNA
Depositing lab: Thomas Cech. Depositing organization: University of Colorado, Boulder. Publication: RNA recognition by the DNA end-binding Ku heterodimer. Dalby AB, Goodrich KJ, Pfingsten JS, Cech TR. RNA. 2013 Jun;19(6):841-51. doi: 10.1261/rna.038703.113. Epub 2013 Apr 22. PubMed 23610127.
Backbone
  Vector backbone: Puc19
  Backbone size w/o insert (bp): 2686
  Total vector size (bp): 2759
Growth in bacteria
  Bacterial resistance: Ampicillin, 100 μg/mL
  Growth temperature: 37°C
  Growth strain: DH5alpha
  Copy number: High Copy
Gene/Insert
  Gene/Insert name: Telomerase RNA hairpin (alt name: TLC1 KBS)
  Species: Saccharomyces arboricola
  Insert size (bp): 88
  GenBank ID: GCA_000292725.1
  Promoter: T7
  Cloning method: Restriction Enzyme; 5′ cloning site EcoRI (not destroyed); 3′ cloning site BamHI (not destroyed)
  Sequencing primers: 5′ M13; 3′ M13R
Terms and licenses: Academic/Nonprofit Terms; Industry Terms: Not Available to Industry
Depositor comments: FokI site follows RNA construct to linearize plasmid prior to in vitro transcription.
How to cite: pAD04 S. arboricola telomerase RNA KBS was a gift from Thomas Cech (Addgene plasmid # 61893 ; http://n2t.net/addgene:61893 ; RRID:Addgene_61893)
